Addgene plasmid #34800: pQTEV-CGI12
Depositing lab: Konrad Buessow. Depositing organization: Max Planck Institute for Molecular Genetics. Publication: Structural genomics of human proteins--target selection and generation of a public catalogue of expression clones. Bussow K, Scheich C, Sievert V, Harttig U, Schultz J, Simon B, Bork P, Lehrach H, Heinemann U. Microb Cell Fact. 2005 Jul 5;4:21. doi: 10.1186/1475-2859-4-21. PubMed 15998469.
Backbone
  Vector backbone: pQTEV
  Backbone size w/o insert (bp): 4700
  Vector type: Bacterial Expression
Growth in bacteria
  Bacterial resistance: Ampicillin, 100 μg/mL
  Growth temperature: 37°C
  Growth strain: Rosetta
  Copy number: Unknown
Gene/Insert
  Gene/Insert name: CGI-12 (alt name: PSFEp250B092)
  Species: H. sapiens (human)
  Insert size (bp): 1056
  GenBank ID: DQ000545
  Entrez Gene: MTERF3 (a.k.a. CGI-12, MTERFD1)
  Tag / fusion protein: His (N terminal on backbone); TEV (N terminal on backbone)
  Cloning method: Restriction Enzyme; 5′ cloning site BamHI (not destroyed); 3′ cloning site NotI (destroyed during cloning)
  Sequencing primers: 5′ TGAGCGGATAACAATTTCACACAG; 3′ GGCAACCGAGCGTTCTGAAC
Terms and licenses: Academic/Nonprofit Terms; Industry Terms: Not Available to Industry
Depositor comments: The vector pQTEV is derived from Qiagen pQE-2 and contains an inactive chloramphenicol resistance gene sequence. The Rosetta bacterial strain contains an additional plasmid. The second plasmid, pRARE, provides rare tRNAs for overexpression of recombinant proteins. It has 4694 bp and is chloramphenicol resistence.
How to cite: pQTEV-CGI12 was a gift from Konrad Buessow (Addgene plasmid # 34800 ; http://n2t.net/addgene:34800 ; RRID:Addgene_34800)
