[The description below was written by a language model from this plasmid's Addgene catalogue record and pLannotate feature annotations shown in this document.]
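Description:
pQTEV-CGI12 is a bacterial expression plasmid carrying a human cDNA for CGI-12, now known as MTERF3 (also MTERFD1), a mitochondrial protein that binds promoter DNA and regulates mitochondrial transcription and ribosome assembly. The backbone, pQTEV, is a derivative of the Qiagen vector pQE-2. It replicates in E. coli from a ColE1/pMB1-type origin (a bom site and a rop fragment are also annotated) and is selected with ampicillin through the bla gene. The record lists copy number as unknown. The full depositor sequence is about 5.8 kb, consistent with the roughly 4.7 kb backbone plus an insert of about 1.06 kb cloned between BamHI and NotI. The annotated MTERF3 match is flagged as a fragment, so the insert may not encode the complete protein.

Expression is driven by the bacteriophage T5 promoter, which is recognised by E. coli RNA polymerase and controlled by lac operator sequences. A lacI gene under the lacIq promoter on the same plasmid supplies repressor, so transcription is kept off until IPTG is added. The open reading frame begins with an N-terminal histidine tag followed by a TEV protease recognition site, allowing metal-affinity purification and subsequent removal of the tag. The lambda t0 terminator follows the insert. Downstream lies a cat sequence with a partial promoter and the rrnB T1 terminator; the depositor notes that this chloramphenicol resistance gene is inactive.

The clone is supplied in the Rosetta strain, which carries a separate chloramphenicol-resistant plasmid, pRARE, providing rare tRNAs to aid overexpression of human proteins. The construct belongs to a public catalogue of expression clones generated for structural genomics of human proteins.
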