Features (pLannotate 1.2.2; 18 found; start..end, strand, type, name):
     10..54      +  promoter       T5 promoter: bacteriophage T5 promoter for E. coli RNA polymerase, with embedded lac operator
     62..78      +  protein_bind   lac operator: The lac repressor binds to the lac operator to inhibit transcription in E. coli. This inhibition can be relieved by adding lactose or isopropyl-β-D-thiogalactopyranoside (IPTG). lac repressor encoded by lacI
    121..141     +  CDS            7xHis: 6xHis affinity tag
    165..185     +  CDS            capTEV™ (fragment): composite tag for in vivo biotinylation, TEV protease cleavage, and 6xHis tagging
    190..1167    +  CDS            MTERF3 (fragment): MTEF3_HUMAN - Also known as MTERFD1. Experimental evidence at protein level: Swiss-Prot protein existence level 1. Binds promoter DNA and regulates initiation of transcription (PubMed:17662942). Required for normal mitochondrial transcription and translation, and for normal assembly of mitochondrial respiratory complexes. Required for normal mitochondrial function (By similarity). Maintains 16S rRNA levels and functions in mitochondrial ribosome assembly by regulating the biogenesis of the 39S ribosomal subunit (By similarity). From Homo sapiens (Human).
   1213..1307    +  terminator     lambda t0 terminator: transcription terminator from phage lambda
   1322..1350    +  promoter       cat promoter (fragment): promoter of the E. coli cat gene encoding chloramphenicol acetyltransferase
   1351..2007    +  CDS            cat: CAT_ECOLX - Experimental evidence at protein level: Swiss-Prot protein existence level 1. This enzyme is an effector of chloramphenicol resistance in bacteria. From Escherichia coli. This protein is used as a marker in many commonly used cloning vectors, such as pACYC184.
   2075..2161    +  terminator     rrnB T1 terminator: Escherichia coli rrnB; transcription terminator T1 from the E. coli rrnB gene
   2184..2201    -  promoter       tet promoter (fragment): E. coli promoter for tetracycline efflux protein gene
   2220..2241    -  protein_bind   CAP binding site: CAP binding activates transcription in the presence of cAMP. E. coli catabolite activator protein
   2254..3336    -  CDS            lacI: lac repressor; lacI; The lac repressor binds to the lac operator to inhibit transcription in E. coli. This inhibition can be relieved by adding lactose or isopropyl-β-D-thiogalactopyranoside (IPTG).
   3337..3414    -  promoter       lacIq promoter: lacI (mutant); In the lacIq allele, a single base change in the promoter boosts expression of the lacI gene about 10-fold.
   3463..3504    +  CDS            rop (fragment): Rop protein, which maintains plasmids at low copy number; rop
   3606..3746    +  misc_feature   bom: basis of mobility region from pBR322
   3932..4520    -  rep_origin     ori: high-copy-number ColE1/pMB1/pBR322/pUC origin of replication
   4691..5551    -  CDS            AmpR: β-lactamase; bla; confers resistance to ampicillin, carbenicillin, and related antibiotics
   5552..5656    -  promoter       AmpR promoter: bla
>Addgene plasmid #34800 | pQTEV-CGI12 | depositor full sequence | sequence record 41845 | Author sequence
CTCGAGAAATCATAAAAAATTTATTTGCTTTGTGAGCGGATAACAATTATAATAGATTCAATTGTGAGCG
GATAACAATTTCACACAGAATTCATTAAAGAGGAGAAATTAACTATGAAACATCACCATCACCATCACCA
TAGCGATTACGACATCCCCACTACTGAGAATCTTTATTTTCAGGGATCCAATGAACAGTCACAGAAGACA
CAAAATATATCCAGCTTTGATTCTGAGCTGTTTCTAGAAGAACTGGATGAATTGCCTCCATTGTCTCCAA
TGCAGCCAATTTCAGAGGAAGAGGCTATTCAGATTATTGCAGACCCTCCATTGCCACCAGCTTCATTCAC
ACTTCGAGACTATGTGGATCATTCTGAGACTCTGCAGAAGTTGGTTCTTCTAGGCGTGGATTTGTCCAAG
ATAGAAAAACATCCAGAAGCAGCAAACCTCCTTCTGAGACTGGATTTTGAAAAAGACATTAAGCAAATGC
TTCTGTTTCTTAAAGATGTGGGTATAGAGGATAACCAACTGGGAGCATTCCTGACAAAAAATCATGCAAT
TTTCTCTGAAGACCTTGAAAATCTGAAGACCAGGGTGGCTTATCTGCATTCAAAAAATTTCAGTAAAGCA
GATGTTGCACAGATGGTCAGAAAAGCACCATTTTTGCTGAACTTTTCAGTGGAAAGACTGGATAACAGAT
TGGGATTTTTTCAGAAAGAACTTGAACTTAGTGTGAAGAAGACTAGAGATCTGGTAGTTCGTCTCCCAAG
GCTGCTAACTGGAAGTCTGGAACCCGTGAAAGAAAATATGAAGGTTTATCGTCTTGAACTTGGTTTTAAA
CATAACGAAATTCAACATATGATCACCAGAATCCCAAAGATGTTAACTGCAAATAAAATGAAACTTACCG
AGACGTTTGATTTTGTGCACAATGTGATGAGCATTCCCCACCACATCATTGTCAAGTTCCCACAGGTATT
TAATACAAGGCTGTTTAAGGTCAAAGAAAGACACTTGTTTCTTACCTATTTAGGAAGAGCACAGTATGAT
CCAGCAAAACCTAACTACATCTCTTTGGACAAACTAGTATCTATTCCTGATGAAATATTTTGTGAAGAGA
TTGCCAAAGCATCAGTACAGGACTTTGAAAAATTCTTAAAAACGCTTTAGGCGGCCGCTCGACCTGCAGC
CAAGCTTAATTAGCTGAGCTTGGACTCCTGTTGATAGATCCAGTAATGACCTCAGAACTCCATCTGGATT
TGTTCAGAACGCTCGGTTGCCGCCGGGCGTTTTTTATTGGTGAGAATCCAAGCTAGCTTGGCGAGATTTT
CAGGAGCTAAGGAAGCTAAAATGGAGAAAAAAATCACTGGATATACCACCGTTGATATATCCCAATGGCA
TCGTAAAGAACATTTTGAGGCATTTCAGTCAGTTGCTCAATGTACCTATAACCAGACCGTTCAGCTGGAT
ATTACGGCCTTTTTAAAGACCGTAAAGAAAAATAAGCACAAGTTTTATCCGGCCTTTATTCACATTCTTG
CCCGCCTGATGAATGCTCATCCGGAATTTCGTATGGCAATGAAAGACGGTGAGCTGGTGATATGGGATAG
TGTTCACCCTTGTTACACCGTTTTCCATGAGCAAACTGAAACGTTTTCATCGCTCTGGAGTGAATACCAC
GACGATTTCCGGCAGTTTCTACACATATATTCGCAAGATGTGGCGTGTTACGGTGAAAACCTGGCCTATT
TCCCTAAAGGGTTTATTGAGAATATGTTTTTCGTCTCAGCCAATCCCTGGGTGAGTTTCACCAGTTTTGA
TTTAAACGTGGCCAATATGGACAACTTCTTCGCCCCCGTTTTCACCATGGGCAAATATTATACGCAAGGC
GACAAGGTGCTGATGCCGCTGGCGATTCAGGTTCATCATGCCGTTTGTGATGGCTTCCATGTCGGCAGAA
TGCTTAATGAATTACAACAGTACTGCGATGAGTGGCAGGGCGGGGCGTAATTTTTTTAAGGCAGTTATTG
GTGCCCTTAAACGCCTGGGGTAATGACTCTCTAGCTTGAGGCATCAAATAAAACGAAAGGCTCAGTCGAA
AGACTGGGCCTTTCGTTTTATCTGTTGTTTGTCGGTGAACGCTCTCCTGAGTAGGACAAATCCGCCCTCT
AGATTACGTGCAGTCGATGATAAGCTGTCAAACATGAGAATTGTGCCTAATGAGTGAGCTAACTTACATT
AATTGCGTTGCGCTCACTGCCCGCTTTCCAGTCGGGAAACCTGTCGTGCCAGCTGCATTAATGAATCGGC
CAACGCGCGGGGAGAGGCGGTTTGCGTATTGGGCGCCAGGGTGGTTTTTCTTTTCACCAGTGAGACGGGC
AACAGCTGATTGCCCTTCACCGCCTGGCCCTGAGAGAGTTGCAGCAAGCGGTCCACGCTGGTTTGCCCCA
GCAGGCGAAAATCCTGTTTGATGGTGGTTAACGGCGGGATATAACATGAGCTGTCTTCGGTATCGTCGTA
TCCCACTACCGAGATATCCGCACCAACGCGCAGCCCGGACTCGGTAATGGCGCGCATTGCGCCCAGCGCC
ATCTGATCGTTGGCAACCAGCATCGCAGTGGGAACGATGCCCTCATTCAGCATTTGCATGGTTTGTTGAA
AACCGGACATGGCACTCCAGTCGCCTTCCCGTTCCGCTATCGGCTGAATTTGATTGCGAGTGAGATATTT
ATGCCAGCCAGCCAGACGCAGACGCGCCGAGACAGAACTTAATGGGCCCGCTAACAGCGCGATTTGCTGG
TGACCCAATGCGACCAGATGCTCCACGCCCAGTCGCGTACCGTCTTCATGGGAGAAAATAATACTGTTGA
TGGGTGTCTGGTCAGAGACATCAAGAAATAACGCCGGAACATTAGTGCAGGCAGCTTCCACAGCAATGGC
ATCCTGGTCATCCAGCGGATAGTTAATGATCAGCCCACTGACGCGTTGCGCGAGAAGATTGTGCACCGCC
GCTTTACAGGCTTCGACGCCGCTTCGTTCTACCATCGACACCACCACGCTGGCACCCAGTTGATCGGCGC
GAGATTTAATCGCCGCGACAATTTGCGACGGCGCGTGCAGGGCCAGACTGGAGGTGGCAACGCCAATCAG
CAACGACTGTTTGCCCGCCAGTTGTTGTGCCACGCGGTTGGGAATGTAATTCAGCTCCGCCATCGCCGCT
TCCACTTTTTCCCGCGTTTTCGCAGAAACGTGGCTGGCCTGGTTCACCACGCGGGAAACGGTCTGATAAG
AGACACCGGCATACTCTGCGACATCGTATAACGTTACTGGTTTCACATTCACCACCCTGAATTGACTCTC
TTCCGGGCGCTATCATGCCATACCGCGAAAGGTTTTGCACCATTCGATGGTGTCGGAATTTCGGGCAGCG
TTGGGTCCTGGCCACGGGTGCGCATGATCTAGAGCTGCCTCGCGCGTTTCGGTGATGACGGTGAAAACCT
CTGACACATGCAGCTCCCGGAGACGGTCACAGCTTGTCTGTAAGCGGATGCCGGGAGCAGACAAGCCCGT
CAGGGCGCGTCAGCGGGTGTTGGCGGGTGTCGGGGCGCAGCCATGACCCAGTCACGTAGCGATAGCGGAG
TGTATACTGGCTTAACTATGCGGCATCAGAGCAGATTGTACTGAGAGTGCACCACATGCGGTGTGAAATA
CCGCACAGATGCGTAAGGAGAAAATACCGCATCAGGCGCTCTTCCGCTTCCTCGCTCACTGACTCGCTGC
GCTCGGTCGTTCGGCTGCGGCGAGCGGTATCAGCTCACTCAAAGGCGGTAATACGGTTATCCACAGAATC
AGGGGATAACGCAGGAAAGAACATGTGAGCAAAAGGCCAGCAAAAGGCCAGGAACCGTAAAAAGGCCGCG
TTGCTGGCGTTTTTCCATAGGCTCCGCCCCCCTGACGAGCATCACAAAAATCGACGCTCAAGTCAGAGGT
GGCGAAACCCGACAGGACTATAAAGATACCAGGCGTTTCCCCCTGGAAGCTCCCTCGTGCGCTCTCCTGT
TCCGACCCTGCCGCTTACCGGATACCTGTCCGCCTTTCTCCCTTCGGGAAGCGTGGCGCTTTCTCATAGC
TCACGCTGTAGGTATCTCAGTTCGGTGTAGGTCGTTCGCTCCAAGCTGGGCTGTGTGCACGAACCCCCCG
TTCAGCCCGACCGCTGCGCCTTATCCGGTAACTATCGTCTTGAGTCCAACCCGGTAAGACACGACTTATC
GCCACTGGCAGCAGCCACTGGTAACAGGATTAGCAGAGCGAGGTATGTAGGCGGTGCTACAGAGTTCTTG
AAGTGGTGGCCTAACTACGGCTACACTAGAAGGACAGTATTTGGTATCTGCGCTCTGCTGAAGCCAGTTA
CCTTCGGAAAAAGAGTTGGTAGCTCTTGATCCGGCAAACAAACCACCGCTGGTAGCGGTGGTTTTTTTGT
TTGCAAGCAGCAGATTACGCGCAGAAAAAAAGGATCTCAAGAAGATCCTTTGATCTTTTCTACGGGGTCT
GACGCTCAGTGGAACGAAAACTCACGTTAAGGGATTTTGGTCATGAGATTATCAAAAAGGATCTTCACCT
AGATCCTTTTAAATTAAAAATGAAGTTTTAAATCAATCTAAAGTATATATGAGTAAACTTGGTCTGACAG
TTACCAATGCTTAATCAGTGAGGCACCTATCTCAGCGATCTGTCTATTTCGTTCATCCATAGTTGCCTGA
CTCCCCGTCGTGTAGATAACTACGATACGGGAGGGCTTACCATCTGGCCCCAGTGCTGCAATGATACCGC
GAGACCCACGCTCACCGGCTCCAGATTTATCAGCAATAAACCAGCCAGCCGGAAGGGCCGAGCGCAGAAG
TGGTCCTGCAACTTTATCCGCCTCCATCCAGTCTATTAATTGTTGCCGGGAAGCTAGAGTAAGTAGTTCG
CCAGTTAATAGTTTGCGCAACGTTGTTGCCATTGCTACAGGCATCGTGGTGTCACGCTCGTCGTTTGGTA
TGGCTTCATTCAGCTCCGGTTCCCAACGATCAAGGCGAGTTACATGATCCCCCATGTTGTGCAAAAAAGC
GGTTAGCTCCTTCGGTCCTCCGATCGTTGTCAGAAGTAAGTTGGCCGCAGTGTTATCACTCATGGTTATG
GCAGCACTGCATAATTCTCTTACTGTCATGCCATCCGTAAGATGCTTTTCTGTGACTGGTGAGTACTCAA
CCAAGTCATTCTGAGAATAGTGTATGCGGCGACCGAGTTGCTCTTGCCCGGCGTCAATACGGGATAATAC
CGCGCCACATAGCAGAACTTTAAAAGTGCTCATCATTGGAAAACGTTCTTCGGGGCGAAAACTCTCAAGG
ATCTTACCGCTGTTGAGATCCAGTTCGATGTAACCCACTCGTGCACCCAACTGATCTTCAGCATCTTTTA
CTTTCACCAGCGTTTCTGGGTGAGCAAAAACAGGAAGGCAAAATGCCGCAAAAAAGGGAATAAGGGCGAC
ACGGAAATGTTGAATACTCATACTCTTCCTTTTTCAATATTATTGAAGCATTTATCAGGGTTATTGTCTC
ATGAGCGGATACATATTTGAATGTATTTAGAAAAATAAACAAATAGGGGTTCCGCGCACATTTCCCCGAA
AAGTGCCACCTGACGTCTAAGAAACCATTATTATCATGACATTAACCTATAAAAATAGGCGTATCACGAG
GCCCTTTCGTCTTCAC
