>Addgene plasmid #34800 | pQTEV-CGI12 | addgene partial sequence | sequence record 61161 | pQE-Fwd 5'-CCCGAAAAGTGCCACCTG-3'
AAAATAGGCGTATCACGAGGCCCTTTCGTCTTCACCTCGAGAAATCATAAAAAATTTATTTGCTTTGTGA
GCGGATAACAATTATAATAGATTCAATTGTGAGCGGATAACAATTTCACACAGAATTCATTAAAGAGGAG
AAATTAACTATGAAACATCACCATCACCATCACCATAGCGATTACGACATCCCCACTACTGAGAATCTTT
ATTTTCAGGGATCCAATGAACAGTCACAGAAGACACAAAATATATCCAGCTTTGATTCTGAGCTGTTTCT
AGAAGAACTGGATGAATTGCCTCCATTGTCTCCAATGCAGCCAATTTCAGAGGAAGAGGCTATTCAGATT
ATTGCAGACCCTCCATTGCCACCAGCTTCATTCACACTTCGAGACTATGTGGATCATTCTGAGACTCTGC
AGAAGTTGGTTCTTCTAGGCGTGGATTTGTCCAAGATAGAAAAACATCCAGAAGCAGCAAACCTCCTTCT
GAGACTGGATTTTGAAAAAGACATTAAGCAAATGCTTCTGTTTCTTAAAGATGTGGGTATAGAGGATAAC
CAACTGGGAGCATTCCTGACAAAAAATCATGCAATTTTCTCTGAAGACCTTGAAAATCTGAAGACCAGGG
TGGCTTATCTGCATTCAAAAAATTTCAGTAAAGCAGATGTTGCACAGATGGTCAGAAAAGCACCATTTTT
GCTGAACTTTTCAGTGGAAAGACTGGATAACAGATTGGGATTTTTTCAGAAAGAACTTGAACTTAGTGTG
AAGAAGACTAGAGATCTGGTAGTTCGTCTCCCAAGGCTGCTAACTGGAAGTCTGGAACCC
